Addgene plasmid #112059: AT-U1
Purpose: U1 snRNA tagged with 1 copy of Riboglow (truncated variant A)
Depositing lab: Amy Palmer. Depositing organization: University of Colorado, Boulder. Publication: A multicolor riboswitch-based platform for imaging of RNA in live mammalian cells. Braselmann E, Wierzba AJ, Polaski JT, Chrominski M, Holmes ZE, Hung ST, Batan D, Wheeler JR, Parker R, Jimenez R, Gryko D, Batey RT, Palmer AE. Nat Chem Biol. 2018 Jul 30. pii: 10.1038/s41589-018-0103-7. doi: 10.1038/s41589-018-0103-7. PubMed 30061719.
Backbone
  Vector backbone: U1 human
  Backbone manufacturer: "Reduction of Target Gene Expression by a Modified U1 snRNA" (Beckley et al, 2001, Mol Cell Bio)
  Vector type: Mammalian Expression
Growth in bacteria
  Bacterial resistance: Ampicillin, 100 μg/mL
  Growth temperature: 37°C
  Growth strain: DH5alpha
  Copy number: High Copy
Gene/Insert
  Gene/Insert name: U1 (alt name: NCBI Reference Sequence: NR_004430.2)
  Species: H. sapiens (human)
  Mutation: 1 copy of Riboglow tag (truncated variant A) near 5' end of U1
  Entrez Gene: RNU1-1 (a.k.a. HSD1, HU1-1, RNU1, RNU1A, RNU1A3, RNU1G4, Rnu1a1, U1, U1A1)
  Cloning method: Restriction Enzyme; 5′ cloning site BglII (unknown if destroyed); 3′ cloning site PstI (unknown if destroyed)
  Sequencing primers: 3′ U1-H-Seq_RV (5'-GGAAAGCGCGAACGCAGTC-3')
Terms and licenses: Academic/Nonprofit Terms; Industry Terms: Not Available to Industry
Depositor comments: In partial sequence, 1 copy of Riboglow (truncated version A)--U1 sequence is in lower case letters, Riboglow sequence is in upper case letters
How to cite: AT-U1 was a gift from Amy Palmer (Addgene plasmid # 112059 ; http://n2t.net/addgene:112059 ; RRID:Addgene_112059)
