[The description below was written by a language model from this plasmid's Addgene catalogue record and pLannotate feature annotations shown in this document.]
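Description:
AT-U1 is a 3.6 kb mammalian expression plasmid carrying the human U1 spliceosomal small nuclear RNA gene (RNU1-1) modified to contain a single copy of the Riboglow RNA tag, truncated variant A, placed near the 5' end of the U1 sequence. It derives from a previously described human U1 snRNA expression backbone, with the tagged U1 segment introduced by restriction cloning between BglII and PstI sites.

The annotated sequence shows a phagemid-style cloning vector. It has a high-copy ColE1/pUC origin for propagation in E. coli, an f1 origin that would allow single-stranded DNA production, and a β-lactamase gene with its own promoter for ampicillin selection. Fragments of the lac regulatory region, lacZα and a pUC-type polylinker also remain, and opposing T3 and T7 phage promoters flank the insert. The U1 ncRNA is annotated within this polylinker region, preceded by several hundred bases of unannotated sequence. The record does not name the promoter that drives U1 transcription in mammalian cells, and the Riboglow element itself is not picked out as a separate feature by the automated annotation.

Riboglow is a riboswitch-based RNA tagging system used to image RNA in live mammalian cells, as indicated by the associated publication. Fusing one copy of the compact tag to U1 makes it possible to visualise this short, abundant non-coding RNA and follow its localisation after transfection. The construct is one of a set of tagged RNA reporters for that platform. The truncated A variant is a minimal tag suited to small RNAs, where bulkier tags could disturb function.
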