Features (pLannotate 1.2.2; 14 found; start..end, strand, type, name):
     23..611     +  rep_origin     ori: high-copy-number ColE1/pMB1/pBR322/pUC origin of replication
    794..886     +  CDS            lacI (fragment): lac repressor; lacI; The lac repressor binds to the lac operator to inhibit transcription in E. coli. This inhibition can be relieved by adding lactose or isopropyl-β-D-thiogalactopyranoside (IPTG).
    899..920     +  protein_bind   CAP binding site: CAP binding activates transcription in the presence of cAMP. E. coli catabolite activator protein
    935..965     +  promoter       lac promoter: promoter for the E. coli lac operon
    973..989     +  protein_bind   lac operator: The lac repressor binds to the lac operator to inhibit transcription in E. coli. This inhibition can be relieved by adding lactose or isopropyl-β-D-thiogalactopyranoside (IPTG). lac repressor encoded by lacI
   1034..1052    +  promoter       T3 promoter: promoter for bacteriophage T3 RNA polymerase
   1065..1082    +  misc_feature   MCS (fragment): pUC18/19 multiple cloning site
   1562..1725    +  ncRNA          U1: Accession: RF00003 - U1 spliceosomal RNA
   1764..1799    +  misc_feature   MCS (fragment): pUC18/19 multiple cloning site
   1844..1862    -  promoter       T7 promoter: promoter for bacteriophage T7 RNA polymerase
   1870..2025    +  CDS            lacZα (fragment): LacZα fragment of β-galactosidase; lacZ fragment
   2030..2458    +  rep_origin     f1 ori (sequence partly withheld): f1 bacteriophage origin of replication; arrow indicates direction of (+) strand synthesis
   2511..2615    +  promoter       AmpR promoter: bla
   2616..3476    +  CDS            AmpR: β-lactamase; bla; confers resistance to ampicillin, carbenicillin, and related antibiotics
>Addgene plasmid #112059 | AT-U1 | addgene full sequence | sequence record 214723 | Addgene NGS Result
TAGAAAAGATCAAAGGATCTTCTTGAGATCCTTTTTTTCTGCGCGTAATCTGCTGCTTGCAAACAAAAAA
ACCACCGCTACCAGCGGTGGTTTGTTTGCCGGATCAAGAGCTACCAACTCTTTTTCCGAAGGTAACTGGC
TTCAGCAGAGCGCAGATACCAAATACTGTTCTTCTAGTGTAGCCGTAGTTAGGCCACCACTTCAAGAACT
CTGTAGCACCGCCTACATACCTCGCTCTGCTAATCCTGTTACCAGTGGCTGCTGCCAGTGGCGATAAGTC
GTGTCTTACCGGGTTGGACTCAAGACGATAGTTACCGGATAAGGCGCAGCGGTCGGGCTGAACGGGGGGT
TCGTGCACACAGCCCAGCTTGGAGCGAACGACCTACACCGAACTGAGATACCTACAGCGTGAGCTATGAG
AAAGCGCCACGCTTCCCGAAGGGAGAAAGGCGGACAGGTATCCGGTAAGCGGCAGGGTCGGAACAGGAGA
GCGCACGAGGGAGCTTCCAGGGGGAAACGCCTGGTATCTTTATAGTCCTGTCGGGTTTCGCCACCTCTGA
CTTGAGCGTCGATTTTTGTGATGCTCGTCAGGGGGGCGGAGCCTATGGAAAAACGCCAGCAACGCGGCCT
TTTTACGGTTCCTGGCCTTTTGCTGGCCTTTTGCTCACATGTTCTTTCCTGCGTTATCCCCTGATTCTGT
GGATAACCGTATTACCGCCTTTGAGTGAGCTGATACCGCTCGCCGCAGCCGAACGACCGAGCGCAGCGAG
TCAGTGAGCGAGGAAGCGGAAGAGCGCCCAATACGCAAACCGCCTCTCCCCGCGCGTTGGCCGATTCATT
AATGCAGCTGGCACGACAGGTTTCCCGACTGGAAAGCGGGCAGTGAGCGCAACGCAATTAATGTGAGTTA
GCTCACTCATTAGGCACCCCAGGCTTTACACTTTATGCTTCCGGCTCGTATGTTGTGTGGAATTGTGAGC
GGATAACAATTTCACACAGGAAACAGCTATGACCATGATTACGCCAAGCGCGCAATTAACCCTCACTAAA
GGGAACAAAAGCTGGAGCTCGGTACCCGGGGAGATCCGGTAAGGACCAGCTTCTTTGGGAGAGAACAGAC
GCAGGGGCGGGAGGGAAAAAGGGAGAGGCAGACGTCACTTCCCCTTGGCGGCTCTGGCAGCAGATTGGTC
GGTTGAGTGGCAGAAAGGCAGACGGGGACTGGGCAAGGCACTGTCGGTGACATCACGGACAGGGCGACTT
CTATGTAGATGAGGCAGCGCAGAGGCTGCTGCTTCGCCACTTGCTGCTTCACCACGAAGGAGTTCCCGTG
CCCTGGGAGCGGGTTCAGGACCGCTGATCGGAAGTGAGAATCCCAGCTGTGTGTCAGGGCTGGAAAGGGC
TCGGGAGTGCGCGGGGCAAGTGACCGTGTGTGTAAAGAGTGAGGCGTATGAGGCTGTGTCGGGGCAGAGG
CCCAAGATCTCATACTTACCTGGGCCTAAAAGCGTAGTGGGAAAGTGACGTGAAATTCGTCCAGATTACT
TGATACGGTTATACTCCGAATGCCACCTAGGCCGCAGGGGAGATACCATGATCACGAAGGTGGTTTTCCC
AGGGCGAGGCTTATCCATTGCACTCCGGATGTGCTGACCCCTGCGATTTCCCCAAATGTGGGAAACTCGA
CTGCATAATTTGTGGTAGTGGGGGACTGCGTTCGCGCTTTCCCCTGACTTTCTGGAGTTTCAAAAGTAGA
CTGTACGCTAACCGGATCCTCTAGAGTCGACCTGCAGGCATGCAAGCTTATCGATACCGTCGACCTCGAG
GGGGGGCCCGGTACCCAATTCGCCCTATAGTGAGTCGTATTACGCGCGCTCACTGGCCGTCGTTTTACAA
CGTCGTGACTGGGAAAACCCTGGCGTTACCCAACTTAATCGCCTTGCAGCACATCCCCCTTTCGCCAGCT
GGCGTAATAGCGAAGAGGCCCGCACCGATCGCCCTTCCCAACAGTTGCGCAGCCTGAATGGCGAATGGG
[124 nt withheld, positions 2030-2153]
C
[91 nt withheld, positions 2155-2245]
A
[49 nt withheld, positions 2247-2295]
CCTTTGACGTTGGAGTCCACGTTCTTT
[37 nt withheld, positions 2323-2359]
ACCCTATCTCGGTCTATTCTTTTGATTTATAAGGGATTTTGCCGATTTCGGCCTATTGGTTAAAAAATGA
GCTGATTTAACAAAAATTTAACGCGAATTTTAACAAAATATTAACGCTTACAATTTAGGTGGCACTTTTC
GGGGAAATGTGCGCGGAACCCCTATTTGTTTATTTTTCTAAATACATTCAAATATGTATCCGCTCATGAG
ACAATAACCCTGATAAATGCTTCAATAATATTGAAAAAGGAAGAGTATGAGTATTCAACATTTCCGTGTC
GCCCTTATTCCCTTTTTTGCGGCATTTTGCCTTCCTGTTTTTGCTCACCCAGAAACGCTGGTGAAAGTAA
AAGATGCTGAAGATCAGTTGGGTGCACGAGTGGGTTACATCGAACTGGATCTCAACAGCGGTAAGATCCT
TGAGAGTTTTCGCCCCGAAGAACGTTTTCCAATGATGAGCACTTTTAAAGTTCTGCTATGTGGCGCGGTA
TTATCCCGTATTGACGCCGGGCAAGAGCAACTCGGTCGCCGCATACACTATTCTCAGAATGACTTGGTTG
AGTACTCACCAGTCACAGAAAAGCATCTTACGGATGGCATGACAGTAAGAGAATTATGCAGTGCTGCCAT
AACCATGAGTGATAACACTGCGGCCAACTTACTTCTGACAACGATCGGAGGACCGAAGGAGCTAACCGCT
TTTTTGCACAACATGGGGGATCATGTAACTCGCCTTGATCGTTGGGAACCGGAGCTGAATGAAGCCATAC
CAAACGACGAGCGTGACACCACGATGCCTGTAGCAATGGCAACAACGTTGCGCAAACTATTAACTGGCGA
ACTACTTACTCTAGCTTCCCGGCAACAATTAATAGACTGGATGGAGGCGGATAAAGTTGCAGGACCACTT
CTGCGCTCGGCCCTTCCGGCTGGCTGGTTTATTGCTGATAAATCTGGAGCCGGTGAGCGTGGGTCTCGCG
GTATCATTGCAGCACTGGGGCCAGATGGTAAGCCCTCCCGTATCGTAGTTATCTACACGACGGGGAGTCA
GGCAACTATGGATGAACGAAATAGACAGATCGCTGAGATAGGTGCCTCACTGATTAAGCATTGGTAACTG
TCAGACCAAGTTTACTCATATATACTTTAGATTGATTTAAAACTTCATTTTTAATTTAAAAGGATCTAGG
TGAAGATCCTTTTTGATAATCTCATGACCAAAATCCCTTAACGTGAGTTTTCGTTCCACTGAGCGTCAGA
CCCCG
