>Addgene plasmid #112059 | AT-U1 | depositor partial sequence | sequence record 210871 | U1 tagged with truncated Riboglow sequence near 5' end
ATACTTACCTGGGCCTAAAAGCGTAGTGGGAAAGTGACGTGAAATTCGTCCAGATTACTTGATACGGTTA
TACTCCGAATGCCACCTAGGCCGCAGGGGAGATACCATGATCACGAAGGTGGTTTTCCCAGGGCGAGGCT
TATCCATTGCACTCCGGATGTGCTGACCCCTGCGATTTCCCCAAATGTGGGAAACTCGACTGCATAATTT
GTGGTAGTGGGGGACTGCGTTCGCGCTTTCCCCTG
