>Addgene plasmid #112059 | AT-U1 | depositor partial sequence | sequence record 210872 | 1 copy of Riboglow (truncated version A)
GGCCTAAAAGCGTAGTGGGAAAGTGACGTGAAATTCGTCCAGATTACTTGATACGGTTATACTCCGAATG
CCACCTAGGCC
